Addgene plasmid #250385: Lenti-CMV-2xHA-NUDT5 Y74E-WPRE
Purpose: Lentiviral expression of human NUDT5 Y74E with N-terminal 2xHA under CMV promoter and puromycin resistance cassette under PGK promoter.
Depositing lab: Stefan Kubicek. Depositing organization: CeMM Research Center for Molecular Medicine. Publication: A non-enzymatic role of Nudix hydrolase 5 in repressing purine de novo synthesis. Nguyen TA, Lin JG, Marques AMC, Fottner M, Bauer LG, Reicher A, Daum D, Scrofani L, Liu Y, Cheng C, D'Angelo L D D L, Sanchez J, Bueschl C, Marella N, Buphamalai P, Traversi F, Beres M, Moll HP, Siklos M, Genger JW, Hofstaetter G, Villanti L, Malik M, Klimek C, Runggatscher K, Guertl B, Hansen JS, Dobner S, Babosova O, Becirovic T, de Rooij LPMH, Casanova E, Koren A, Froese DS, Rosenblatt DS, Klavins K, Bergthaler A, Menche J, Hannich JT, Abele M, Sdelci S, Lang K, Huber KVM, Kubicek S. Science. 2025 Nov 6:eadv4257. doi: 10.1126/science.adv4257. PubMed 41196952.
Backbone
  Vector backbone: pLenti CMV GFP Puro
  Backbone manufacturer: Eric Campeau, Paul Kaufman (Addgene #17448)
  Vector type: Mammalian Expression, Lentiviral
Growth in bacteria
  Bacterial resistance: Ampicillin, 100 μg/mL
  Growth temperature: 30°C
  Growth strain: NEB Stable
  Copy number: High Copy
Gene/Insert
  Gene/Insert name: NUDT5
  Species: H. sapiens (human)
  Insert size (bp): 714
  Mutation: Y74E
  Entrez Gene: NUDT5 (a.k.a. YSA1, YSA1H, YSAH1, hNUDT5)
  Promoter: CMV
  Tag / fusion protein: 2xHA (N terminal on insert)
  Cloning method: Ligation Independent Cloning
Terms and licenses: Academic/Nonprofit Terms; Industry Terms: Not Available to Industry
Depositor comments: Insert cloned with BamHI (5') and SalI (3') sites.
How to cite: Lenti-CMV-2xHA-NUDT5 Y74E-WPRE was a gift from Stefan Kubicek (Addgene plasmid # 250385 ; http://n2t.net/addgene:250385 ; RRID:Addgene_250385)
