[The description below was written by a language model from this plasmid's Addgene catalogue record and pLannotate feature annotations shown in this document.]
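Description:
Lenti-CMV-2xHA-NUDT5 Y74E-WPRE is an 8.6 kb lentiviral transfer plasmid for mammalian expression, built on the pLenti CMV GFP Puro backbone with the insert cloned between BamHI and SalI sites. It is propagated in E. coli through a high-copy ColE1/pUC-type origin with ampicillin selection (AmpR, β-lactamase). An f1 origin and remnants of a cloning-vector backbone (lac promoter/operator, lacZα and lacI fragments, T3 and T7 promoters) are also annotated. The viral portion has a third-generation-style layout. An RSV promoter drives a truncated HIV-1 5' LTR, followed by the Ψ packaging signal with adjoining gag fragment, the Rev response element for Rev-dependent nuclear export of the genomic RNA, and the cPPT/CTS, which aids nuclear import and transduction. A second truncated LTR, labelled as a 5' LTR by the annotation tool but positioned as the 3' LTR, closes the provirus and is followed by an SV40 poly(A) signal and SV40 origin.

Between the LTRs, the CMV immediate-early enhancer/promoter drives human NUDT5 (Nudix hydrolase 5) carrying the Y74E substitution and an N-terminal 2xHA epitope tag. The feature table annotates only the NUDT5 coding region, and the tag presumably accounts for the difference from the 714 bp catalogued insert. A WPRE downstream of the open reading frame enhances transcript stability and expression. A separate mouse PGK promoter expresses puromycin N-acetyltransferase, allowing selection of transduced cells. The plasmid is intended for producing lentivirus to stably express HA-tagged mutant NUDT5 in mammalian cells. It comes from a study of a non-enzymatic role of NUDT5 in repressing de novo purine synthesis, though the record does not state the functional consequence of the Y74E mutation.
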