Features (pLannotate 1.2.2; 28 found; start..end, strand, type, name):
      1..429     +  rep_origin     f1 ori (sequence partly withheld): f1 bacteriophage origin of replication; arrow indicates direction of (+) strand synthesis
    482..586     +  promoter       AmpR promoter: bla
    587..1447    +  CDS            AmpR: β-lactamase; bla; confers resistance to ampicillin, carbenicillin, and related antibiotics
   1618..2206    +  rep_origin     ori: high-copy-number ColE1/pMB1/pBR322/pUC origin of replication
   2389..2481    +  CDS            lacI (fragment): lac repressor; lacI; The lac repressor binds to the lac operator to inhibit transcription in E. coli. This inhibition can be relieved by adding lactose or isopropyl-β-D-thiogalactopyranoside (IPTG).
   2494..2515    +  protein_bind   CAP binding site: CAP binding activates transcription in the presence of cAMP. E. coli catabolite activator protein
   2530..2560    +  promoter       lac promoter: promoter for the E. coli lac operon
   2568..2584    +  protein_bind   lac operator: The lac repressor binds to the lac operator to inhibit transcription in E. coli. This inhibition can be relieved by adding lactose or isopropyl-β-D-thiogalactopyranoside (IPTG). lac repressor encoded by lacI
   2629..2647    +  promoter       T3 promoter: promoter for bacteriophage T3 RNA polymerase
   2675..2901    +  promoter       RSV promoter: Rous sarcoma virus enhancer/promoter
   2902..3082    +  LTR            5' LTR (truncated): truncated 5' long terminal repeat (LTR) from HIV-1
   3129..3254    +  misc_feature   HIV-1 Ψ: packaging signal of human immunodeficiency virus type 1
   3238..3601    +  CDS            HIV-1 gag (fragment): gag protein from human immunodeficiency virus 1; gag
   3747..3980    +  misc_feature   RRE: The Rev response element (RRE) of HIV-1 allows for Rev-dependent mRNA export from the nucleus to the cytoplasm.
   4357..4457    +  CDS            Rev (fragment): human immunodeficiency virus 1 (HIV-1) Rev protein; rev; enhances nuclear export of unspliced and incompletely spliced viral mRNAs
   4476..4592    +  misc_feature   cPPT/CTS: central polypurine tract and central termination sequence of HIV-1
   4615..4918    +  enhancer       CMV enhancer: human cytomegalovirus immediate early enhancer
   4919..5122    +  promoter       CMV promoter: human cytomegalovirus (CMV) immediate early promoter
   5281..5934    +  CDS            NUDT5: NUDT5_HUMAN - Also known as NUDIX5 From Homo sapiens (Human).
   5953..6541    +  misc_feature   WPRE: woodchuck hepatitis virus posttranscriptional regulatory element
   6555..7054    +  promoter       PGK promoter: mouse phosphoglycerate kinase 1 promoter
   7075..7674    +  CDS            PuroR: puromycin N-acetyltransferase; pac from Streptomyces alboniger; confers resistance to puromycin
   7742..7879    +  CDS            nef (fragment): NEF_HV1LA - Experimental evidence at protein level: Swiss-Prot protein existence level 1. Extracellular Nef protein targets CD4(+) T-lymphocytes for apoptosis by interacting with CXCR4 surface receptors. From Human immunodeficiency virus type 1 group M subtype B (isolate Lai) (HIV-1).
   7865..8045    +  LTR            5' LTR (truncated): truncated 5' long terminal repeat (LTR) from HIV-1
   8117..8238    +  polyA_signal   SV40 poly(A) signal: SV40 polyadenylation signal
   8278..8413    +  rep_origin     SV40 ori: SV40 origin of replication
   8434..8452    -  promoter       T7 promoter: promoter for bacteriophage T7 RNA polymerase
   8460..8615    +  CDS            lacZα (fragment): LacZα fragment of β-galactosidase; lacZ fragment
>Addgene plasmid #250385 | Lenti-CMV-2xHA-NUDT5 Y74E-WPRE | addgene full sequence | sequence record 500854 | Addgene NGS Result
[124 nt withheld, positions 1-124]
C
[91 nt withheld, positions 126-216]
A
[49 nt withheld, positions 218-266]
CCTTTGACGTTGGAGTCCACGTTCTTT
[37 nt withheld, positions 294-330]
ACCCTATCTCGGTCTATTCTTTTGATTTATAAGGGATTTTGCCGATTTCGGCCTATTGGTTAAAAAATGA
GCTGATTTAACAAAAATTTAACGCGAATTTTAACAAAATATTAACGCTTACAATTTAGGTGGCACTTTTC
GGGGAAATGTGCGCGGAACCCCTATTTGTTTATTTTTCTAAATACATTCAAATATGTATCCGCTCATGAG
ACAATAACCCTGATAAATGCTTCAATAATATTGAAAAAGGAAGAGTATGAGTATTCAACATTTCCGTGTC
GCCCTTATTCCCTTTTTTGCGGCATTTTGCCTTCCTGTTTTTGCTCACCCAGAAACGCTGGTGAAAGTAA
AAGATGCTGAAGATCAGTTGGGTGCACGAGTGGGTTACATCGAACTGGATCTCAACAGCGGTAAGATCCT
TGAGAGTTTTCGCCCCGAAGAACGTTTTCCAATGATGAGCACTTTTAAAGTTCTGCTATGTGGCGCGGTA
TTATCCCGTATTGACGCCGGGCAAGAGCAACTCGGTCGCCGCATACACTATTCTCAGAATGACTTGGTTG
AGTACTCACCAGTCACAGAAAAGCATCTTACGGATGGCATGACAGTAAGAGAATTATGCAGTGCTGCCAT
AACCATGAGTGATAACACTGCGGCCAACTTACTTCTGACAACGATCGGAGGACCGAAGGAGCTAACCGCT
TTTTTGCACAACATGGGGGATCATGTAACTCGCCTTGATCGTTGGGAACCGGAGCTGAATGAAGCCATAC
CAAACGACGAGCGTGACACCACGATGCCTGTAGCAATGGCAACAACGTTGCGCAAACTATTAACTGGCGA
ACTACTTACTCTAGCTTCCCGGCAACAATTAATAGACTGGATGGAGGCGGATAAAGTTGCAGGACCACTT
CTGCGCTCGGCCCTTCCGGCTGGCTGGTTTATTGCTGATAAATCTGGAGCCGGTGAGCGTGGGTCTCGCG
GTATCATTGCAGCACTGGGGCCAGATGGTAAGCCCTCCCGTATCGTAGTTATCTACACGACGGGGAGTCA
GGCAACTATGGATGAACGAAATAGACAGATCGCTGAGATAGGTGCCTCACTGATTAAGCATTGGTAACTG
TCAGACCAAGTTTACTCATATATACTTTAGATTGATTTAAAACTTCATTTTTAATTTAAAAGGATCTAGG
TGAAGATCCTTTTTGATAATCTCATGACCAAAATCCCTTAACGTGAGTTTTCGTTCCACTGAGCGTCAGA
CCCCGTAGAAAAGATCAAAGGATCTTCTTGAGATCCTTTTTTTCTGCGCGTAATCTGCTGCTTGCAAACA
AAAAAACCACCGCTACCAGCGGTGGTTTGTTTGCCGGATCAAGAGCTACCAACTCTTTTTCCGAAGGTAA
CTGGCTTCAGCAGAGCGCAGATACCAAATACTGTTCTTCTAGTGTAGCCGTAGTTAGGCCACCACTTCAA
GAACTCTGTAGCACCGCCTACATACCTCGCTCTGCTAATCCTGTTACCAGTGGCTGCTGCCAGTGGCGAT
AAGTCGTGTCTTACCGGGTTGGACTCAAGACGATAGTTACCGGATAAGGCGCAGCGGTCGGGCTGAACGG
GGGGTTCGTGCACACAGCCCAGCTTGGAGCGAACGACCTACACCGAACTGAGATACCTACAGCGTGAGCT
ATGAGAAAGCGCCACGCTTCCCGAAGGGAGAAAGGCGGACAGGTATCCGGTAAGCGGCAGGGTCGGAACA
GGAGAGCGCACGAGGGAGCTTCCAGGGGGAAACGCCTGGTATCTTTATAGTCCTGTCGGGTTTCGCCACC
TCTGACTTGAGCGTCGATTTTTGTGATGCTCGTCAGGGGGGCGGAGCCTATGGAAAAACGCCAGCAACGC
GGCCTTTTTACGGTTCCTGGCCTTTTGCTGGCCTTTTGCTCACATGTTCTTTCCTGCGTTATCCCCTGAT
TCTGTGGATAACCGTATTACCGCCTTTGAGTGAGCTGATACCGCTCGCCGCAGCCGAACGACCGAGCGCA
GCGAGTCAGTGAGCGAGGAAGCGGAAGAGCGCCCAATACGCAAACCGCCTCTCCCCGCGCGTTGGCCGAT
TCATTAATGCAGCTGGCACGACAGGTTTCCCGACTGGAAAGCGGGCAGTGAGCGCAACGCAATTAATGTG
AGTTAGCTCACTCATTAGGCACCCCAGGCTTTACACTTTATGCTTCCGGCTCGTATGTTGTGTGGAATTG
TGAGCGGATAACAATTTCACACAGGAAACAGCTATGACCATGATTACGCCAAGCGCGCAATTAACCCTCA
CTAAAGGGAACAAAAGCTGGAGCTGCAAGCTTAATGTAGTCTTATGCAATACTCTTGTAGTCTTGCAACA
TGGTAACGATGAGTTAGCAACATGCCTTACAAGGAGAGAAAAAGCACCGTGCATGCCGATTGGTGGAAGT
AAGGTGGTACGATCGTGCCTTATTAGGAAGGCAACAGACGGGTCTGACATGGATTGGACGAACCACTGAA
TTGCCGCATTGCAGAGATATTGTATTTAAGTGCCTAGCTCGATACATAAACGGGTCTCTCTGGTTAGACC
AGATCTGAGCCTGGGAGCTCTCTGGCTAACTAGGGAACCCACTGCTTAAGCCTCAATAAAGCTTGCCTTG
AGTGCTTCAAGTAGTGTGTGCCCGTCTGTTGTGTGACTCTGGTAACTAGAGATCCCTCAGACCCTTTTAG
TCAGTGTGGAAAATCTCTAGCAGTGGCGCCCGAACAGGGACTTGAAAGCGAAAGGGAAACCAGAGGAGCT
CTCTCGACGCAGGACTCGGCTTGCTGAAGCGCGCACGGCAAGAGGCGAGGGGCGGCGACTGGTGAGTACG
CCAAAAATTTTGACTAGCGGAGGCTAGAAGGAGAGAGATGGGTGCGAGAGCGTCAGTATTAAGCGGGGGA
GAATTAGATCGCGATGGGAAAAAATTCGGTTAAGGCCAGGGGGAAAGAAAAAATATAAATTAAAACATAT
AGTATGGGCAAGCAGGGAGCTAGAACGATTCGCAGTTAATCCTGGCCTGTTAGAAACATCAGAAGGCTGT
AGACAAATACTGGGACAGCTACAACCATCCCTTCAGACAGGATCAGAAGAACTTAGATCATTATATAATA
CAGTAGCAACCCTCTATTGTGTGCATCAAAGGATAGAGATAAAAGACACCAAGGAAGCTTTAGACAAGAT
AGAGGAAGAGCAAAACAAAAGTAAGACCACCGCACAGCAAGCGGCCGCTGATCTTCAGACCTGGAGGAGG
AGATATGAGGGACAATTGGAGAAGTGAATTATATAAATATAAAGTAGTAAAAATTGAACCATTAGGAGTA
GCACCCACCAAGGCAAAGAGAAGAGTGGTGCAGAGAGAAAAAAGAGCAGTGGGAATAGGAGCTTTGTTCC
TTGGGTTCTTGGGAGCAGCAGGAAGCACTATGGGCGCAGCGTCAATGACGCTGACGGTACAGGCCAGACA
ATTATTGTCTGGTATAGTGCAGCAGCAGAACAATTTGCTGAGGGCTATTGAGGCGCAACAGCATCTGTTG
CAACTCACAGTCTGGGGCATCAAGCAGCTCCAGGCAAGAATCCTGGCTGTGGAAAGATACCTAAAGGATC
AACAGCTCCTGGGGATTTGGGGTTGCTCTGGAAAACTCATTTGCACCACTGCTGTGCCTTGGAATGCTAG
TTGGAGTAATAAATCTCTGGAACAGATTTGGAATCACACGACCTGGATGGAGTGGGACAGAGAAATTAAC
AATTACACAAGCTTAATACACTCCTTAATTGAAGAATCGCAAAACCAGCAAGAAAAGAATGAACAAGAAT
TATTGGAATTAGATAAATGGGCAAGTTTGTGGAATTGGTTTAACATAACAAATTGGCTGTGGTATATAAA
ATTATTCATAATGATAGTAGGAGGCTTGGTAGGTTTAAGAATAGTTTTTGCTGTACTTTCTATAGTGAAT
AGAGTTAGGCAGGGATATTCACCATTATCGTTTCAGACCCACCTCCCAACCCCGAGGGGACCCGACAGGC
CCGAAGGAATAGAAGAAGAAGGTGGAGAGAGAGACAGAGACAGATCCATTCGATTAGTGAACGGATCTCG
ACGGTATCGGTTAACTTTTAAAAGAAAAGGGGGGATTGGGGGGTACAGTGCAGGGGAAAGAATAGTAGAC
ATAATAGCAACAGACATACAAACTAAAGAATTACAAAAACAAATTACAAAATTCAAAATTTTATCGATAA
GCTTGGGAGTTCCGCGTTACATAACTTACGGTAAATGGCCCGCCTGGCTGACCGCCCAACGACCCCCGCC
CATTGACGTCAATAATGACGTATGTTCCCATAGTAACGCCAATAGGGACTTTCCATTGACGTCAATGGGT
GGAGTATTTACGGTAAACTGCCCACTTGGCAGTACATCAAGTGTATCATATGCCAAGTACGCCCCCTATT
GACGTCAATGACGGTAAATGGCCCGCCTGGCATTATGCCCAGTACATGACCTTATGGGACTTTCCTACTT
GGCAGTACATCTACGTATTAGTCATCGCTATTACCATGGTGATGCGGTTTTGGCAGTACATCAATGGGCG
TGGATAGCGGTTTGACTCACGGGGATTTCCAAGTCTCCACCCCATTGACGTCAATGGGAGTTTGTTTTGG
CACCAAAATCAACGGGACTTTCCAAAATGTCGTAACAACTCCGCCCCATTGACGCAAATGGGCGGTAGGC
GTGTACGGTGGGAGGTCTATATAAGCAGAGCTCGTTTAGTGAACCGTCAGATCGCCTGGAGACGCCATCC
ACGCTGTTTTGACCTCCATAGAAGACACCGACTCTAGAGGATCCACCGGTCGCCACCATGTACCCCTACG
ACGTGCCCGACTACGCCGGCTATCCGTATGATGTCCCGGACTATGCAGGAGAGAGCCAAGAACCAACGGA
ATCTTCTCAGAATGGCAAACAGTATATCATTTCAGAGGAGTTAATTTCAGAAGGAAAATGGGTCAAGCTT
GAAAAAACAACGTACATGGATCCTACTGGTAAAACTAGAACTTGGGAATCAGTGAAACGTACAACCAGGA
AAGAGCAGACTGCGGATGGTGTCGCGGTCATCCCCGTGCTGCAGAGAACACTTCACGAAGAGTGTATCGT
TCTGGTGAAACAGTTCCGACCACCAATGGGGGGCTACTGCATAGAGTTCCCTGCAGGTCTCATAGATGAT
GGTGAAACCCCAGAAGCAGCTGCTCTCCGGGAGCTTGAAGAAGAAACTGGCTACAAAGGGGACATTGCCG
AATGTTCTCCAGCGGTCTGTATGGACCCAGGCTTGTCAAACTGTACTATACACATCGTGACAGTCACCAT
TAACGGAGATGATGCCGAAAACGCAAGGCCGAAGCCAAAGCCAGGGGATGGAGAGTTTGTGGAAGTCATT
TCTTTACCCAAGAATGACCTGCTGCAGAGACTTGATGCTCTGGTAGCTGAAGAACATCTCACAGTGGACG
CCAGGGTCTATTCCTACGCTCTAGCGCTGAAACATGCAAATGCAAAGCCATTTGAAGTGCCCTTCTTGAA
ATTTTAAAGCGGCCGCGTCGACAATCAACCTCTGGATTACAAAATTTGTGAAAGATTGACTGGTATTCTT
AACTATGTTGCTCCTTTTACGCTATGTGGATACGCTGCTTTAATGCCTTTGTATCATGCTATTGCTTCCC
GTATGGCTTTCATTTTCTCCTCCTTGTATAAATCCTGGTTGCTGTCTCTTTATGAGGAGTTGTGGCCCGT
TGTCAGGCAACGTGGCGTGGTGTGCACTGTGTTTGCTGACGCAACCCCCACTGGTTGGGGCATTGCCACC
ACCTGTCAGCTCCTTTCCGGGACTTTCGCTTTCCCCCTCCCTATTGCCACGGCGGAACTCATCGCCGCCT
GCCTTGCCCGCTGCTGGACAGGGGCTCGGCTGTTGGGCACTGACAATTCCGTGGTGTTGTCGGGGAAGCT
GACGTCCTTTCCATGGCTGCTCGCCTGTGTTGCCACCTGGATTCTGCGCGGGACGTCCTTCTGCTACGTC
CCTTCGGCCCTCAATCCAGCGGACCTTCCTTCCCGCGGCCTGCTGCCGGCTCTGCGGCCTCTTCCGCGTC
TTCGCCTTCGCCCTCAGACGAGTCGGATCTCCCTTTGGGCCGCCTCCCCGCCTGGAATTCTACCGGGTAG
GGGAGGCGCTTTTCCCAAGGCAGTCTGGAGCATGCGCTTTAGCAGCCCCGCTGGGCACTTGGCGCTACAC
AAGTGGCCTCTGGCCTCGCACACATTCCACATCCACCGGTAGGCGCCAACCGGCTCCGTTCTTTGGTGGC
CCCTTCGCGCCACCTTCTACTCCTCCCCTAGTCAGGAAGTTCCCCCCCGCCCCGCAGCTCGCGTCGTGCA
GGACGTGACAAATGGAAGTAGCACGTCTCACTAGTCTCGTGCAGATGGACAGCACCGCTGAGCAATGGAA
GCGGGTAGGCCTTTGGGGCAGCGGCCAATAGCAGCTTTGCTCCTTCGCTTTCTGGGCTCAGAGGCTGGGA
AGGGGTGGGTCCGGGGGCGGGCTCAGGGGCGGGCTCAGGGGCGGGGCGGGCGCCCGAAGGTCCTCCGGAG
GCCCGGCATTCTGCACGCTTCAAAAGCGCACGTCTGCCGCGCTGTTCTCCTCTTCCTCATCTCCGGGCCT
TTCGACCTGCAGCCCAAGCTTACCATGACCGAGTACAAGCCCACGGTGCGCCTCGCCACCCGCGACGACG
TCCCCAGGGCCGTACGCACCCTCGCCGCCGCGTTCGCCGACTACCCCGCCACGCGCCACACCGTCGATCC
GGACCGCCACATCGAGCGGGTCACCGAGCTGCAAGAACTCTTCCTCACGCGCGTCGGGCTCGACATCGGC
AAGGTGTGGGTCGCGGACGACGGCGCCGCGGTGGCGGTCTGGACCACGCCGGAGAGCGTCGAAGCGGGGG
CGGTGTTCGCCGAGATCGGCCCGCGCATGGCCGAGTTGAGCGGTTCCCGGCTGGCCGCGCAGCAACAGAT
GGAAGGCCTCCTGGCGCCGCACCGGCCCAAGGAGCCCGCGTGGTTCCTGGCCACCGTCGGCGTCTCGCCC
GACCACCAGGGCAAGGGTCTGGGCAGCGCCGTCGTGCTCCCCGGAGTGGAGGCGGCCGAGCGCGCCGGGG
TGCCCGCCTTCCTGGAGACCTCCGCGCCCCGCAACCTCCCCTTCTACGAGCGGCTCGGCTTCACCGTCAC
CGCCGACGTCGAGGTGCCCGAAGGACCGCGCACCTGGTGCATGACCCGCAAGCCCGGTGCCTGACGCCCG
CCCCACGACCCGCAGCGCCCGACCGAAAGGAGCGCACGACCCCATGCATCTCGAGGGCCCGGTACCTTTA
AGACCAATGACTTACAAGGCAGCTGTAGATCTTAGCCACTTTTTAAAAGAAAAGGGGGGACTGGAAGGGC
TAGCTCACTCCCAACGAAGACAAGATCTGCTTTTTGCTTGTACTGGGTCTCTCTGGTTAGACCAGATCTG
AGCCTGGGAGCTCTCTGGCTAACTAGGGAACCCACTGCTTAAGCCTCAATAAAGCTTGCCTTGAGTGCTT
CAAGTAGTGTGTGCCCGTCTGTTGTGTGACTCTGGTAACTAGAGATCCCTCAGACCCTTTTAGTCAGTGT
GGAAAATCTCTAGCAGTAGTAGTTCATGTCATCTTATTATTCAGTATTTATAACTTGCAAAGAAATGAAT
ATCAGAGAGTGAGAGGAACTTGTTTATTGCAGCTTATAATGGTTACAAATAAAGCAATAGCATCACAAAT
TTCACAAATAAAGCATTTTTTTCACTGCATTCTAGTTGTGGTTTGTCCAAACTCATCAATGTATCTTATC
ATGTCTGGCTCTAGCTATCCCGCCCCTAACTCCGCCCATCCCGCCCCTAACTCCGCCCAGTTCCGCCCAT
TCTCCGCCCCATGGCTGACTAATTTTTTTTATTTATGCAGAGGCCGAGGCCGCCTCGGCCTCTGAGCTAT
TCCAGAAGTAGTGAGGAGGCTTTTTTGGAGGCCTAGGGACGTACCCAATTCGCCCTATAGTGAGTCGTAT
TACGCGCGCTCACTGGCCGTCGTTTTACAACGTCGTGACTGGGAAAACCCTGGCGTTACCCAACTTAATC
GCCTTGCAGCACATCCCCCTTTCGCCAGCTGGCGTAATAGCGAAGAGGCCCGCACCGATCGCCCTTCCCA
ACAGTTGCGCAGCCTGAATGGCGAATGGG
